Addgene plasmid #81601: pDONR223_RASA1_p.E510K
Purpose: Gateway Donor vector containing RASA1 , part of the Target Accelerator Plasmid Collection.
Depositing lab: Jesse Boehm & William Hahn & David Root. Depositing organization: Broad Institute. Publication: Systematic Functional Interrogation of Rare Cancer Variants Identifies Oncogenic Alleles. Kim E, Ilic N, Shrestha Y, Zou L, Kamburov A, Zhu C, Yang X, Lubonja R, Tran N, Nguyen C, Lawrence MS, Piccioni F, Bagul M, Doench JG, Chouinard CR, Wu X, Hogstrom L, Natoli T, Tamayo P, Horn H, Corsello SM, Lage K, Root DE, Subramanian A, Golub TR, Getz G, Boehm JS, Hahn WC. Cancer Discov. 2016 Jul;6(7):714-26. doi: 10.1158/2159-8290.CD-16-0160. Epub 2016 May 4. PubMed 27147599.
Backbone
  Vector backbone: pDONR223
  Backbone manufacturer: Invitrogen
  Backbone size w/o insert (bp): 2790
  Vector type: Gateway Entry vector
Growth in bacteria
  Bacterial resistance: Spectinomycin, 50 μg/mL
  Growth temperature: 37°C
  Growth strain: DH5alpha
  Copy number: High Copy
Gene/Insert
  Gene/Insert name: RASA1
  Species: H. sapiens (human)
  Mutation: E510K
  GenBank ID: NM_002890.2
  Entrez Gene: RASA1 (a.k.a. CM-AVM, CMAVM, CMAVM1, GAP, PKWS, RASA, RASGAP, p120, p120GAP, p120RASGAP)
  Promoter: None
  Cloning method: Gateway Cloning
  Sequencing primers: 5′ M13pUC-fwd; 3′ M13-Rev
Terms and licenses: Academic/Nonprofit Terms; Industry Terms: Not Available to Industry
Depositor comments: Closed state: stop codon immediately follows insert
How to cite: pDONR223_RASA1_p.E510K was a gift from Jesse Boehm & William Hahn & David Root (Addgene plasmid # 81601 ; http://n2t.net/addgene:81601 ; RRID:Addgene_81601)
