[The description below was written by a language model from this plasmid's Addgene catalogue record and pLannotate feature annotations shown in this document.]
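Description:
pDONR223_RASA1_p.E510K is a Gateway entry clone built on the Invitrogen pDONR223 backbone and carrying the human RASA1 open reading frame with an E510K amino-acid substitution. It is maintained in E. coli as a high-copy plasmid through a ColE1/pUC-type origin and is selected with spectinomycin. Resistance comes from the aadA (SmR) aminoglycoside adenylyltransferase gene, which lies downstream of a class 1 integron Pc promoter fragment and a short gentamicin acetyltransferase remnant. The sequenced plasmid is 5,937 nt, and the annotated RASA1 coding region accounts for a little over 3.1 kb of that.

RASA1 encodes p120 RasGAP, a negative regulator of Ras signalling that stimulates the GTPase activity of normal but not oncogenic Ras. In this clone the ORF is flanked on both sides by attL-type recombination sites. The automated annotation labels both as attL3, and the record does not otherwise specify their identities. These sites allow the insert to be moved by an LR Clonase reaction into any compatible Gateway destination vector. The record lists no promoter for the insert, so the plasmid is a transfer and storage intermediate rather than an expression construct. A T7 promoter sits just beyond the downstream att site and points back toward the insert on the opposite strand. The rrnB T1 and T2 terminators in the backbone insulate the cloning region from read-through transcription. The small lacZα and lacI fragments are backbone remnants.

The clone is in the "closed" configuration, with a stop codon immediately following the ORF, so the protein is expressed with its native C-terminus and cannot be fused to C-terminal tags supplied by a destination vector. It belongs to the Target Accelerator Plasmid Collection, a set of cancer-associated variant alleles made for systematic functional testing of rare mutations.
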