Features (pLannotate 1.2.2; 12 found; start..end, strand, type, name):
     38..74      -  CDS            lacZα (fragment): LacZα fragment of β-galactosidase; lacZ fragment
     91..186     +  protein_bind   attL3: mutant version of attL; recombination site for the Gateway® LR reaction LR Clonase™
    192..3332    +  CDS            RASA1: RASA1_HUMAN - Also known as GAP, RASA. Experimental evidence at protein level: Swiss-Prot protein existence level 1. Inhibitory regulator of the Ras-cyclic AMP pathway. Stimulates the GTPase of normal but not oncogenic Ras p21; this stimulation may be further increased in the presence of NCK1. From Homo sapiens (Human).
   3340..3435    -  protein_bind   attL3: mutant version of attL; recombination site for the Gateway® LR reaction LR Clonase™
   3454..3472    -  promoter       T7 promoter: promoter for bacteriophage T7 RNA polymerase
   3662..3685    +  promoter       Pc promoter (fragment): intI1 (promoter lies within the coding sequence); class 1 integron promoter
   3861..3917    +  CDS            GmR (fragment): gentamycin acetyltransferase; aacC1; confers resistance to gentamycin
   3924..4715    +  CDS            SmR: aminoglycoside adenylyltransferase (Murphy, 1985); aadA; confers resistance to spectinomycin and streptomycin
   4808..5396    +  rep_origin     ori: high-copy-number ColE1/pMB1/pBR322/pUC origin of replication
   5579..5671    +  CDS            lacI (fragment): lac repressor; lacI; The lac repressor binds to the lac operator to inhibit transcription in E. coli. This inhibition can be relieved by adding lactose or isopropyl-β-D-thiogalactopyranoside (IPTG).
   5726..5753    -  terminator     rrnB T2 terminator: transcription terminator T2 from the E. coli rrnB gene
   5885..5928    +  terminator     rrnB T1 terminator: Escherichia coli rrnB; transcription terminator T1 from the E. coli rrnB gene
>Addgene plasmid #81601 | pDONR223_RASA1_p.E510K | addgene full sequence | sequence record 167103 | Addgene NGS Result
GGCAGTTCCCTACTCTCGCGTTAACGCTAGCATGGATGTTTTCCCAGTCACGACGTTGTAAAACGACGGC
CAGTCTTAAGCTCGGGCCCCAAATAATGATTTTATTTTGACTGATAGTGACCTGTTCGTTGCAACAAATT
GATGAGCAATGCTTTTTTATAATGCCAACTTTGTACAAAAAAGTTGGCACCATGATGGCGGCCGAGGCCG
GCAGTGAGGAGGGCGGCCCGGTAACAGCCGGAGCTGGAGGAGGCGGCGCGGCAGCGGGCTCCAGTGCCTA
TCCCGCAGTGTGTCGGGTGAAGATACCCGCGGCCCTGCCTGTGGCAGCCGCCCCCTATCCTGGGCTGGTG
GAGACCGGAGTGGCTGGAACTCTGGGTGGCGGAGCCGCTTTGGGGTCAGAGTTCCTAGGAGCCGGGTCTG
TGGCAGGGGCACTGGGGGGAGCTGGACTGACAGGGGGAGGTACTGCTGCTGGCGTAGCTGGTGCTGCTGC
TGGCGTGGCCGGTGCTGCTGTTGCTGGACCTAGTGGAGACATGGCTCTCACCAAACTGCCCACTTCGTTG
CTTGCTGAGACTCTCGGGCCAGGCGGCGGTTTTCCCCCTCTGCCCCCTCCCCCTTACCTGCCCCCTTTGG
GGGCGGGCCTCGGGACAGTGGACGAAGGTGACTCTCTGGATGGACCAGAATACGAGGAGGAAGAGGTGGC
CATACCGTTGACCGCTCCTCCAACTAACCAGTGGTATCACGGAAAACTTGACAGAACGATAGCAGAAGAA
CGCCTCAGGCAGGCAGGGAAGTCTGGCAGTTATCTTATAAGAGAGAGTGATCGGAGGCCAGGGTCCTTTG
TACTTTCATTTCTTAGCCAGATGAATGTTGTCAACCATTTTAGGATTATTGCTATGTGTGGAGATTACTA
CATTGGTGGAAGACGTTTTTCTTCACTGTCAGACCTAATAGGTTATTACAGTCATGTTTCTTGTTTGCTT
AAAGGAGAAAAATTACTTTACCCAGTTGCACCACCAGAGCCAGTAGAAGATAGAAGGCGTGTACGAGCTA
TTCTACCTTACACAAAAGTACCAGACACTGATGAAATAAGTTTCTTAAAAGGAGATATGTTCATTGTTCA
TAATGAATTAGAAGATGGATGGATGTGGGTTACAAATTTAAGAACAGATGAACAAGGCCTTATTGTTGAA
GACCTAGTAGAAGAGGTGGGCCGGGAAGAAGATCCACATGAAGGAAAAATATGGTTCCATGGGAAGATTT
CCAAACAGGAAGCTTATAATTTACTAATGACAGTTGGTCAAGTCTGCAGTTTTCTTGTGAGGCCCTCAGA
TAATACTCCTGGCGATTATTCACTTTATTTCCGGACCAATGAAAATATTCAGCGATTTAAAATATGTCCA
ACGCCAAACAATCAGTTTATGATGGGAGGCCGGTATTATAACAGCATTGGGGACATCATAGATCACTATC
GAAAAGAACAGATTGTTGAAGGATATTATCTTAAGGAACCTGTACCAATGCAGGATCAAGAACAAGTACT
CAATGACACAGTGGATGGCAAGGAAATCTATAATACCATCCGTCGTAAAACAAAGGATGCCTTTTATAAA
AACATTGTTAAGAAAGGTTATCTTCTGAAAAAGGGCAAAGGAAAACGTTGGAAAAATTTATATTTTATCT
TAGAGGGTAGTGATGCCCAACTTATTTATTTTGAAAGCAAAAAACGAGCTACCAAACCAAAAGGATTAAT
AGATCTCAGTGTATGTTCTGTCTATGTCGTTCATGATAGTCTCTTTGGCAGGCCAAACTGTTTTCAGATA
GTAGTTCAGCACTTTAGTGAAGAACATTACATCTTTTACTTTGCAGGAGAAACTCCAGAACAAGCAGAGG
ATTGGATGAAAGGTCTGCAGGCATTTTGCAATTTACGGAAAAGTAGTCCAGGGACATCCAATAAACGCCT
TCGTCAGGTCAGCAGCCTTGTTTTACATATTGAAGAAGCCCATAAACTCCCAGTAAAACATTTTACTAAT
CCATATTGTAACATCTACCTGAATAGTGTCCAAGTAGCAAAAACTCATGCAAGGGAAGGGCAAAACCCAG
TATGGTCAGAAGAGTTTGTCTTTGATGATCTTCCTCCTGACATCAATAGATTTGAAATAACTCTTAGTAA
TAAAACAAAGAAAAGCAAAGATCCTGATATCTTATTTATGCGCTGCCAGTTGAGCCGATTACAGAAAGGG
CATGCCACAGATGAATGGTTTCTGCTCAGCTCCCATATACCATTAAAAGGTATTGAACCAGGGTCCCTGC
GTGTTCGAGCACGATACTCTATGGAAAAAATCATGCCAGAAGAAGAGTACAGTGAATTTAAAGAGCTTAT
ACTGCAAAAGGAACTTCATGTAGTCTATGCTTTATCACATGTATGTGGACAAGACCGAACACTACTGGCC
AGCATCCTACTGAGGATTTTTCTTCACGAAAAGCTTGAATCGTTGTTGTTATGCACACTAAATGACAGAG
AAATAAGCATGGAAGATGAAGCCACTACCCTATTTCGAGCCACAACACTTGCAAGCACCTTGATGGAGCA
GTATATGAAAGCCACTGCTACACAGTTTGTTCATCATGCTTTGAAAGACTCTATTTTAAAGATAATGGAA
AGCAAGCAGTCTTGTGAGTTAAGTCCATCAAAGTTAGAAAAAAATGAAGATGTGAACACTAATTTAACAC
ACCTATTGAACATACTTTCAGAGCTTGTGGAGAAAATATTCATGGCTTCAGAAATACTTCCACCGACATT
GAGATATATTTATGGGTGTTTACAGAAATCTGTTCAGCATAAGTGGCCTACAAATACCACCATGAGAACA
AGAGTTGTTAGTGGTTTTGTTTTTCTTCGACTCATCTGTCCTGCCATCCTGAATCCACGGATGTTCAATA
TCATCTCAGATTCTCCATCTCCTATTGCTGCAAGAACACTGATATTAGTGGCTAAATCTGTGCAGAACTT
AGCAAATCTTGTGGAATTTGGAGCTAAGGAGCCCTACATGGAAGGTGTCAATCCATTCATCAAAAGCAAC
AAACATCGTATGATCATGTTTTTAGATGAACTTGGGAATGTACCTGAACTTCCGGACACTACAGAGCATT
CTAGAACGGACCTGTCCCGTGATTTAGCAGCATTGCATGAGATTTGCGTGGCTCATTCAGATGAACTTCG
AACGCTCAGTAATGAGCGTGGTGCACAGCAGCACGTATTGAAAAAGCTTCTGGCTATAACAGAACTGCTT
CAACAAAAACAAAACCAGTATACAAAAACCAATGATGTCAGGTGATTGCCAACTTTCTTGTACAAAGTTG
GCATTATAAGAAAGCATTGCTTATCAATTTGTTGCAACGAACAGGTCACTATCAGTCAAAATAAAATCAT
TATTTGCCATCCAGCTGATATCCCCTATAGTGAGTCGTATTACATGGTCATAGCTGTTTCCTGGCAGCTC
TGGCCCGTGTCTCAAAATCTCTGATGTTACATTGCACAAGATAAAAATATATCATCATGCCTCCTCTAGA
CCAGCCAGGACAGAAATGCCTCGACTTCGCTGCTACCCAAGGTTGCCGGGTGACGCACACCGTGGAAACG
GATGAAGGCACGAACCCAGTGGACATAAGCCTGTTCGGTTCGTAAGCTGTAATGCAAGTAGCGTATGCGC
TCACGCAACTGGTCCAGAACCTTGACCGAACGCAGCGGTGGTAACGGCGCAGTGGCGGTTTTCATGGCTT
GTTATGACTGTTTTTTTGGGGTACAGTCTATGCCTCGGGCATCCAAGCAGCAAGCGCGTTACGCCGTGGG
TCGATGTTTGATGTTATGGAGCAGCAACGATGTTACGCAGCAGGGCAGTCGCCCTAAAACAAAGTTAAAC
ATTATGAGGGAAGCGGTGATCGCCGAAGTATCGACTCAACTATCAGAGGTAGTTGGCGTCATCGAGCGCC
ATCTCGAACCGACGTTGCTGGCCGTACATTTGTACGGCTCCGCAGTGGATGGCGGCCTGAAGCCACACAG
TGATATTGATTTGCTGGTTACGGTGACCGTAAGGCTTGATGAAACAACGCGGCGAGCTTTGATCAACGAC
CTTTTGGAAACTTCGGCTTCCCCTGGAGAGAGCGAGATTCTCCGCGCTGTAGAAGTCACCATTGTTGTGC
ACGACGACATCATTCCGTGGCGTTATCCAGCTAAGCGCGAACTGCAATTTGGAGAATGGCAGCGCAATGA
CATTCTTGCAGGTATCTTCGAGCCAGCCACGATCGACATTGATCTGGCTATCTTGCTGACAAAAGCAAGA
GAACATAGCGTTGCCTTGGTAGGTCCAGCGGCGGAGGAACTCTTTGATCCGGTTCCTGAACAGGATCTAT
TTGAGGCGCTAAATGAAACCTTAACGCTATGGAACTCGCCGCCCGACTGGGCTGGCGATGAGCGAAATGT
AGTGCTTACGTTGTCCCGCATTTGGTACAGCGCAGTAACCGGCAAAATCGCGCCGAAGGATGTCGCTGCC
GACTGGGCAATGGAGCGCCTGCCGGCCCAGTATCAGCCCGTCATACTTGAAGCTAGACAGGCTTATCTTG
GACAAGAAGAAGATCGCTTGGCCTCGCGCGCAGATCAGTTGGAAGAATTTGTCCACTACGTGAAAGGCGA
GATCACCAAGGTAGTCGGCAAATAACCCTCGAGCCACCCATGACCAAAATCCCTTAACGTGAGTTACGCG
TCGTTCCACTGAGCGTCAGACCCCGTAGAAAAGATCAAAGGATCTTCTTGAGATCCTTTTTTTCTGCGCG
TAATCTGCTGCTTGCAAACAAAAAAACCACCGCTACCAGCGGTGGTTTGTTTGCCGGATCAAGAGCTACC
AACTCTTTTTCCGAAGGTAACTGGCTTCAGCAGAGCGCAGATACCAAATACTGTTCTTCTAGTGTAGCCG
TAGTTAGGCCACCACTTCAAGAACTCTGTAGCACCGCCTACATACCTCGCTCTGCTAATCCTGTTACCAG
TGGCTGCTGCCAGTGGCGATAAGTCGTGTCTTACCGGGTTGGACTCAAGACGATAGTTACCGGATAAGGC
GCAGCGGTCGGGCTGAACGGGGGGTTCGTGCACACAGCCCAGCTTGGAGCGAACGACCTACACCGAACTG
AGATACCTACAGCGTGAGCTATGAGAAAGCGCCACGCTTCCCGAAGGGAGAAAGGCGGACAGGTATCCGG
TAAGCGGCAGGGTCGGAACAGGAGAGCGCACGAGGGAGCTTCCAGGGGGAAACGCCTGGTATCTTTATAG
TCCTGTCGGGTTTCGCCACCTCTGACTTGAGCGTCGATTTTTGTGATGCTCGTCAGGGGGGCGGAGCCTA
TGGAAAAACGCCAGCAACGCGGCCTTTTTACGGTTCCTGGCCTTTTGCTGGCCTTTTGCTCACATGTTCT
TTCCTGCGTTATCCCCTGATTCTGTGGATAACCGTATTACCGCCTTTGAGTGAGCTGATACCGCTCGCCG
CAGCCGAACGACCGAGCGCAGCGAGTCAGTGAGCGAGGAAGCGGAAGAGCGCCCAATACGCAAACCGCCT
CTCCCCGCGCGTTGGCCGATTCATTAATGCAGCTGGCACGACAGGTTTCCCGACTGGAAAGCGGGCAGTG
AGCGCAACGCAATTAATACGCGTACCGCTAGCCAGGAAGAGTTTGTAGAAACGCAAAAAGGCCATCCGTC
AGGATGGCCTTCTGCTTAGTTTGATGCCTGGCAGTTTATGGCGGGCGTCCTGCCCGCCACCCTCCGGGCC
GTTGCTTCACAACGTTCAAATCCGCTCCCGGCGGATTTGTCCTACTCAGGAGAGCGTTCACCGACAAACA
ACAGATAAAACGAAAGGCCCAGTCTTCCGACTGAGCCTTTCGTTTTATTTGATGCCT
