>Addgene plasmid #81601 | pDONR223_RASA1_p.E510K | depositor partial sequence | sequence record 154920 | Insert sequence
ATGATGGCGGCCGAGGCCGGCAGTGAGGAGGGCGGCCCGGTAACAGCCGGAGCTGGAGGAGGCGGCGCGG
CAGCGGGCTCCAGTGCCTATCCCGCAGTGTGTCGGGTGAAGATACCCGCGGCCCTGCCTGTGGCAGCCGC
CCCCTATCCTGGGCTGGTGGAGACCGGAGTGGCTGGAACTCTGGGTGGCGGAGCCGCTTTGGGGTCAGAG
TTCCTAGGAGCCGGGTCTGTGGCAGGGGCACTGGGGGGAGCTGGACTGACAGGGGGAGGTACTGCTGCTG
GCGTAGCTGGTGCTGCTGCTGGCGTGGCCGGTGCTGCTGTTGCTGGACCTAGTGGAGACATGGCTCTCAC
CAAACTGCCCACTTCGTTGCTTGCTGAGACTCTCGGGCCAGGCGGCGGTTTTCCCCCTCTGCCCCCTCCC
CCTTACCTGCCCCCTTTGGGGGCGGGCCTCGGGACAGTGGACGAAGGTGACTCTCTGGATGGACCAGAAT
ACGAGGAGGAAGAGGTGGCCATACCGTTGACCGCTCCTCCAACTAACCAGTGGTATCACGGAAAACTTGA
CAGAACGATAGCAGAAGAACGCCTCAGGCAGGCAGGGAAGTCTGGCAGTTATCTTATAAGAGAGAGTGAT
CGGAGGCCAGGGTCCTTTGTACTTTCATTTCTTAGCCAGATGAATGTTGTCAACCATTTTAGGATTATTG
CTATGTGTGGAGATTACTACATTGGTGGAAGACGTTTTTCTTCACTGTCAGACCTAATAGGTTATTACAG
TCATGTTTCTTGTTTGCTTAAAGGAGAAAAATTACTTTACCCAGTTGCACCACCAGAGCCAGTAGAAGAT
AGAAGGCGTGTACGAGCTATTCTACCTTACACAAAAGTACCAGACACTGATGAAATAAGTTTCTTAAAAG
GAGATATGTTCATTGTTCATAATGAATTAGAAGATGGATGGATGTGGGTTACAAATTTAAGAACAGATGA
ACAAGGCCTTATTGTTGAAGACCTAGTAGAAGAGGTGGGCCGGGAAGAAGATCCACATGAAGGAAAAATA
TGGTTCCATGGGAAGATTTCCAAACAGGAAGCTTATAATTTACTAATGACAGTTGGTCAAGTCTGCAGTT
TTCTTGTGAGGCCCTCAGATAATACTCCTGGCGATTATTCACTTTATTTCCGGACCAATGAAAATATTCA
GCGATTTAAAATATGTCCAACGCCAAACAATCAGTTTATGATGGGAGGCCGGTATTATAACAGCATTGGG
GACATCATAGATCACTATCGAAAAGAACAGATTGTTGAAGGATATTATCTTAAGGAACCTGTACCAATGC
AGGATCAAGAACAAGTACTCAATGACACAGTGGATGGCAAGGAAATCTATAATACCATCCGTCGTAAAAC
AAAGGATGCCTTTTATAAAAACATTGTTAAGAAAGGTTATCTTCTGAAAAAGGGCAAAGGAAAACGTTGG
AAAAATTTATATTTTATCTTAGAGGGTAGTGATGCCCAACTTATTTATTTTGAAAGCAAAAAACGAGCTA
CCAAACCAAAAGGATTAATAGATCTCAGTGTATGTTCTGTCTATGTCGTTCATGATAGTCTCTTTGGCAG
GCCAAACTGTTTTCAGATAGTAGTTCAGCACTTTAGTGAAGAACATTACATCTTTTACTTTGCAGGAGAA
ACTCCAGAACAAGCAGAGGATTGGATGAAAGGTCTGCAGGCATTTTGCAATTTACGGAAAAGTAGTCCAG
GGACATCCAATAAACGCCTTCGTCAGGTCAGCAGCCTTGTTTTACATATTGAAGAAGCCCATAAACTCCC
AGTAAAACATTTTACTAATCCATATTGTAACATCTACCTGAATAGTGTCCAAGTAGCAAAAACTCATGCA
AGGGAAGGGCAAAACCCAGTATGGTCAGAAGAGTTTGTCTTTGATGATCTTCCTCCTGACATCAATAGAT
TTGAAATAACTCTTAGTAATAAAACAAAGAAAAGCAAAGATCCTGATATCTTATTTATGCGCTGCCAGTT
GAGCCGATTACAGAAAGGGCATGCCACAGATGAATGGTTTCTGCTCAGCTCCCATATACCATTAAAAGGT
ATTGAACCAGGGTCCCTGCGTGTTCGAGCACGATACTCTATGGAAAAAATCATGCCAGAAGAAGAGTACA
GTGAATTTAAAGAGCTTATACTGCAAAAGGAACTTCATGTAGTCTATGCTTTATCACATGTATGTGGACA
AGACCGAACACTACTGGCCAGCATCCTACTGAGGATTTTTCTTCACGAAAAGCTTGAATCGTTGTTGTTA
TGCACACTAAATGACAGAGAAATAAGCATGGAAGATGAAGCCACTACCCTATTTCGAGCCACAACACTTG
CAAGCACCTTGATGGAGCAGTATATGAAAGCCACTGCTACACAGTTTGTTCATCATGCTTTGAAAGACTC
TATTTTAAAGATAATGGAAAGCAAGCAGTCTTGTGAGTTAAGTCCATCAAAGTTAGAAAAAAATGAAGAT
GTGAACACTAATTTAACACACCTATTGAACATACTTTCAGAGCTTGTGGAGAAAATATTCATGGCTTCAG
AAATACTTCCACCGACATTGAGATATATTTATGGGTGTTTACAGAAATCTGTTCAGCATAAGTGGCCTAC
AAATACCACCATGAGAACAAGAGTTGTTAGTGGTTTTGTTTTTCTTCGACTCATCTGTCCTGCCATCCTG
AATCCACGGATGTTCAATATCATCTCAGATTCTCCATCTCCTATTGCTGCAAGAACACTGATATTAGTGG
CTAAATCTGTGCAGAACTTAGCAAATCTTGTGGAATTTGGAGCTAAGGAGCCCTACATGGAAGGTGTCAA
TCCATTCATCAAAAGCAACAAACATCGTATGATCATGTTTTTAGATGAACTTGGGAATGTACCTGAACTT
CCGGACACTACAGAGCATTCTAGAACGGACCTGTCCCGTGATTTAGCAGCATTGCATGAGATTTGCGTGG
CTCATTCAGATGAACTTCGAACGCTCAGTAATGAGCGTGGTGCACAGCAGCACGTATTGAAAAAGCTTCT
GGCTATAACAGAACTGCTTCAACAAAAACAAAACCAGTATACAAAAACCAATGATGTCAGG
